>Addgene plasmid #86480 | pCAM110 | addgene full sequence | sequence record 173203 | Addgene NGS Result
TCCCGCCATTCAGAGAAGAAACCAATTGTCCATATTGCATCAGACATTGCCGTCACTGCGTCTTTTACTG
GCTCTTCTCGCTAACCAAACCGGTAACCCCGCTTATTAAAAGCATTCTGTAACAAAGCGGGACCAAAGCC
ATGACAAAAACGCGTAACAAAAGTGTCTATAATCACGGCAGAAAAGTCCACATTGATTATTTGCACGGCG
TCACACTTTGCTATGCCATAGCATTTTTATCCATAAGATTAGCGGATCTTACCTGACGCTTTTTATCGCA
ACTCTCTACTGTTTCTCCATACCCGCTAGCAAAGAGGAGAAAAGAATGGTTATCGGTCTCCTGAAGTATC
TCACGCCTGCCGTTAAGGTGCAGATGGCTGCTCGCGCGTTGGGCCTGTCCCCCGCCGAAGTCGCTGCAAT
TGACGGCACGTTGGGTCGTGTCTCTGCGATGCCAGCGGTCGCGGTCGTGCTGGGAGGGAAACCTCTCTCT
CTGGCCACGATCGCGTCAGTTGTGTCTGATGCAAACCCCAGTGCCACTGTTGGCGCGCTTATGCCTGCTG
TACAGGGCATGGTGAGTTCCGACGAAGGCGCGAGTGCGTTGGCTAAGACCGTGGTAGGCTTCATGGAGTC
CGACCCCAACAGCGATGTCCTGGTTCAACTGCTCCACAAGGTGTCAAACTTGCCGATTGTCGGCTTTGGT
GACACGCAGTATGCAGACCCAGCTGACTTCTTGGCCAAGGGAGTTTTCCCTCTGATCAGGAAGCCAGAAG
TAGAGGTTCAAGCTGCGCCTTTCACCTGTCGTCAGTGTGATCATGTTGATCACATCACTGATGTACCTCA
AACTTCGACCTTTGTTCACAAATGCACTTCGTGCGGCTTTGTGCAGATGGTCCACCGTAAGGATGTTCCG
TAATGCCATTTCCTCTTGTAAAGCAAGACCCAACCTCGAAGGCTTTCACTGAAGCCAGTGAACGCTCCAC
CGGCACCCAGATCCTGGACGTCGTCAAGGCCCCTATCGGCCTGTTCGGCGACGATGCCAAACACGAGTTC
GTGACCCGTCAGGAACAAGCCGTCTCCGTCGTCAGCTGGGCAGTTGCTGCCGGTCTGATCGGCGAGCTGA
TCGGCTACCGTGGTGCGCGTTCGGGTCGCAAAGCGATCCTGGCCAACATCCCTTTCCTGGCCCACCACCA
CCACCACCATGAAAACTTTAAACATCTCCCTGAACCGTTCCGCATTCGTGTTATTGAGCCAGTAAAACGT
ACCACTCGCGCTTATCGTGAAGAGGCAATTATTAAATCCGGTATGAACCCGTTCCTGCTGGATAGCGAAG
ATGTTTTTATCGATTTACTGACCGACAGCGGCACCGGGGCGGTGACGCAGAGCATGCAGGCTGCGATGAT
GCGCGGCGACGAAGCCTACAGCGGCAGTCGTAGCTACTATGCGTTAGCCGAGTCAGTGAAAAATATCTTT
GGTTATCAATACACCATTCCGACTCACCAGGGCCGTGGCGCAGAGCAAATCTATATTCCGGTACTGATTA
AAAAACGCGAGCAGGAAAAAGGCCTGGATCGCAGCAAAATGGTGGCGTTCTCTAACTATTTCTTTGATAC
CACGCAGGGCCATAGCCAGATCAACGGCTGTACCGTGCGTAACGTCTATATCAAAGAAGCCTTCGATACG
GGCGTGCGTTACGACTTTAAAGGCAACTTTGACCTTGAGGGATTAGAACGCGGTATTGAAGAAGTTGGTC
CGAATAACGTGCCGTATATCGTTGCAACCATCACCAGTAACTCTGCAGGTGGTCAGCCGGTTTCACTGGC
AAACTTAAAAGCGATGTACAGCATCGCGAAGAAATACGATATTCCGGTGGTAATGGACTCCGCGCGCTTT
GCTGAAAACGCCTATTTCATCAAGCAGCGTGAAGCAGAATACAAAGACTGGACCATCGAGCAGATCACCC
GCGAAACCTACAAATATGCCGATATGCTGGCGATGTCCGCCAAGAAAGATGCGATGGTGCCGATGGGCGG
CCTGCTGTGCATGAAAGACGACAGCTTCTTTGATGTGTACACCGAGTGCAGAACCCTTTGCGTGGTGCAG
GAAGGCTTCCCGACATATGGCGGCCTGGAAGGCGGCGCGATGGAGCGTCTGGCGGTAGGTCTGTATGACG
GCATGAATCTCGACTGGCTGGCTTATCGTATCGCGCAGGTACAGTATCTGGTCGATGGTCTGGAAGAGAT
TGGCGTTGTCTGCCAGCAGGCGGGCGGTCACGCGGCATTCGTTGATGCCGGTAAACTGTTGCCGCATATC
CCGGCAGACCAGTTCCCGGCACAGGCGCTGGCCTGCGAGCTGTATAAAGTCGCCGGTATCCGTGCGGTAG
AAATTGGCTCTTTCCTGTTAGGCCGCGATCCGAAAACCGGTAAACAACTGCCATGCCCGGCTGAACTGCT
GCGTTTAACCATTCCGCGCGCAACATATACTCAAACACATATGGACTTCATTATTGAAGCCTTTAAACAT
GTGAAAGAGAACGCGGCGAATATTAAAGGATTAACCTTTACGTACGAACCGAAAGTATTGCGTCACTTCA
CCGCAAAACTTAAAGAAGTTTAATCTGGATCTCCAGGCATCAAATAAAACGAAAGGCTCAGTCGAAAGAC
TGGGCCTTTCGTTTTATCTGTTGTTTGTCGGTGAACGCTCTCTACTAGAGTCACACTGGCTCACCTTCGG
GTGGGCCTTTCTGCGTTTATAGGATCCTAACTCGAGTAATGAGAAGCTTGGGCCCGAACAAAAACTCATC
TCAGAAGAGGATCTGAATAGCGCCGTCGACCATCATCATCATCATCATTGAGTTTAAACGGTCTCCAGCT
TGGCTGTTTTGGCGGATGAGAGAAGATTTTCAGCCTGATACAGATTAAATCAGAACGCAGAAGCGGTCTG
ATAAAACAGAATTTGCCTGGCGGCAGTAGCGCGGTGGTCCCACCTGACCCCATGCCGAACTCAGAAGTGA
AACGCCGTAGCGCCGATGGTAGTGTGGGGTCTCCCCATGCGAGAGTAGGGAACTGCCAGGCATCAAATAA
AACGAAAGGCTCAGTCGAAAGACTGGGCCTTTCGTTTTATCTGTTGTTTGTCGGTGAACTAATTTCTAGA
CTGCAGGCTTCCTCGCTCACTGACTCGCTGCGCTCGGTCGTTCGGCTGCGGCGAGCGGTATCAGCTCACT
CAAAGGCGGTAATACGGTTATCCACAGAATCAGGGGATAACGCAGGAAAGAACATGTGAGCAAAAGGCCA
GCAAAAGGCCAGGAACCGTAAAAAGGCCGCGTTGCTGGCGTTTTTCCACAGGCTCCGCCCCCCTGACGAG
CATCACAAAAATCGACGCTCAAGTCAGAGGTGGCGAAACCCGACAGGACTATAAAGATACCAGGCGTTTC
CCCCTGGAAGCTCCCTCGTGCGCTCTCCTGTTCCGACCCTGCCGCTTACCGGATACCTGTCCGCCTTTCT
CCCTTCGGGAAGCGTGGCGCTTTCTCATAGCTCACGCTGTAGGTATCTCAGTTCGGTGTAGGTCGTTCGC
TCCAAGCTGGGCTGTGTGCACGAACCCCCCGTTCAGCCCGACCGCTGCGCCTTATCCGGTAACTATCGTC
TTGAGTCCAACCCGGTAAGACACGACTTATCGCCACTGGCAGCAGCCACTGGTAACAGGATTAGCAGAGC
GAGGTATGTAGGCGGTGCTACAGAGTTCTTGAAGTGGTGGCCTAACTACGGCTACACTAGAAGAACAGTA
TTTGGTATCTGCGCTCTGCTGAAGCCAGTTACCTTCGGAAAAAGAGTTGGTAGCTCTTGATCCGGCAAAC
AAACCACCGCTGGTAGCGGTGGTTTTTTTGTTTGCAAGCAGCAGATTACGCGCAGAAAAAAAGGATCTCA
AGAAGATCCTTTGATCTTTTCTACGGGGTCTGACGCTCAGTGGAACGAAAACTCACGTTAAGGGATTTTG
GTCATGAGATTATCAAAAAGGATCTTCACCTAGATCCTTTTAAATTAAAAATGAAGTTTTAAATCAATCT
AAAGTATATATGAGTAAACTTGGTCTGACAGTTACCAATGCTTAATCAGTGAGGCACCTATCTCAGCGAT
CTGTCTATTTCGTTCATCCATAGTTGCCTGACTCCCCGTCGTGTAGATAACTACGATACGGGAGGGCTTA
CCATCTGGCCCCAGTGCTGCAATGATACCGCGAGACCCACGCTCACCGGCTCCAGATTTATCAGCAATAA
ACCAGCCAGCCGGAAGGGCCGAGCGCAGAAGTGGTCCTGCAACTTTATCCGCCTCCATCCAGTCTATTAA
TTGTTGCCGGGAAGCTAGAGTAAGTAGTTCGCCAGTTAATAGTTTGCGCAACGTTGTTGCCATTGCTACA
GGCATCGTGGTGTCACGCTCGTCGTTTGGTATGGCTTCATTCAGCTCCGGTTCCCAACGATCAAGGCGAG
TTACATGATCCCCCATGTTGTGCAAAAAAGCGGTTAGCTCCTTCGGTCCTCCGATCGTTGTCAGAAGTAA
GTTGGCCGCAGTGTTATCACTCATGGTTATGGCAGCACTGCATAATTCTCTTACTGTCATGCCATCCGTA
AGATGCTTTTCTGTGACTGGTGAGTACTCAACCAAGTCATTCTGAGAATAGTGTATGCGGCGACCGAGTT
GCTCTTGCCCGGCGTCAATACGGGATAATACCGCGCCACATAGCAGAACTTTAAAAGTGCTCATCATTGG
AAAACGTTCTTCGGGGCGAAAACTCTCAAGGATCTTACCGCTGTTGAGATCCAGTTCGATGTAACCCACT
CGTGCACCCAACTGATCTTCAGCATCTTTTACTTTCACCAGCGTTTCTGGGTGAGCAAAAACAGGAAGGC
AAAATGCCGCAAAAAAGGGAATAAGGGCGACACGGAAATGTTGAATACTCATACTCTTCCTTTTTCAATA
TTATTGAAGCATTTATCAGGGTTATTGTCTCATGAGCGGATACATATTTGAATGTATTTAGAAAAATAAA
CAAATAGGGGTTCCGCGCACATTTCCCCGAAAAGTGCCACCTGACGTCTAAGAAACCATTATTATCATGA
CATTAACCTATAAAAATAGGCGTATCACGAGGCAGAATTTCAGATAAAAAAAATCCTTAGCTTTCGCTAA
GGATGATTTCTGGAATTCACTAGTCTATGCTACTCCATCGAGCCGTCAATTGTCTGATTCGTTACCAATT
ATGACAACTTGACGGCTACATCATTCACTTTTTCTTCACAACCGGCACGGAACTCGCTCGGGCTGGCCCC
GGTGCATTTTTTAAATACCCGCGAGAAATAGAGTTGATCGTCAAAACCAACATTGCGACCGACGGTGGCG
ATAGGCATCCGGGTGGTGCTCAAAAGCAGCTTCGCCTGGCTGATACGTTGGTCCTCGCGCCAGCTTAAGA
CGCTAATCCCTAACTGCTGGCGGAAAAGACGTGACAGACGCGACGGCGACAAGCAAACATGCTGTGCGAC
GCTGGCGATATCAAAATTGCTGTCTGCCAGGTGATCGCTGATGTACTGACAAGCCTCGCGTACCCGATTA
TCCATCGGTGGATGGAGCGACTCGTTAATCGCTTCCATGCGCCGCAGCAACAATTGCTCAAGCAGATTTA
TCGCCAGCAGCTCCGAATAGCGCCCTTCCCCTTGCCCGGCGTTAATGATTTGCCCAAACAGGTCGCTGAA
ATGCGGCTGGTGCGCTTCATCCGGGCGAAAGAACCCCGTATTGGCAAATATTGACGGCCAGTTAAGCCAT
TCATGCCAGTAGGCGCGCGGACGAAAGTAAACCCACTGGTGATACCATTCGCGAGCCTCCGGATGACGAC
CGTAGTGATGAATCTCTCCTGGCGGGAACAGCAAAATATCACCCGGTCGGCAAACAAATTCTCGTCCCTG
ATTTTTCACCACCCCCTGACCGCGAATGGTGAGATTGAGAATATAACCTTTCATTCCCAGCGGTCGGTCG
ATAAAAAAATCGAGATAACCGTTGGCCTCAATCGGCGTTAAACCCGCCACCAGATGGGCATTAAACGAGT
ATCCCGGCAGCAGGGGATCATTTTGCGCTTCAGCCATACTTTTCATAC
Features (pLannotate 1.2.2; 15 found; start..end, strand, type, name):
     16..300     +  promoter       araBAD promoter: araBAD; promoter of the L-arabinose operon of E. coli; the araC regulatory gene is transcribed in the opposite direction (Guzman et al., 1995)
    326..910     +  CDS            P12: P12_BPPH6 - Protein predicted: Swiss-Prot protein existence level 4. Assembly factor active in membrane morphogenesis. From Pseudomonas phage phi6 (Bacteriophage phi-6).
    913..1182    +  CDS            P9: P9_BPPH6 - Protein predicted: Swiss-Prot protein existence level 4. Essential for membrane formation. From Pseudomonas phage phi6 (Bacteriophage phi-6).
   1182..1199    +  CDS            9xHis (fragment): 9xHis affinity tag
   1201..2610    +  CDS            tnaA: TNAA_ECOLI - Also known as ind. Experimental evidence at protein level: Swiss-Prot protein existence level 1. From Escherichia coli (strain K12).
   2631..2702    +  terminator     rrnB T1 terminator: transcription terminator T1 from the E. coli rrnB gene
   2718..2745    +  terminator     T7Te terminator: phage T7 early transcription terminator
   2831..2848    +  CDS            capTEV™ (fragment): composite tag for in vivo biotinylation, TEV protease cleavage, and 6xHis tagging
   2955..3070    +  ncRNA          5S rRNA: Accession: RF00001 - 5S ribosomal RNA
   3074..3120    +  terminator     rrnB T1 terminator: transcription terminator T1 from the E. coli rrnB gene
   3333..3921    -  rep_origin     ori: high-copy-number ColE1/pMB1/pBR322/pUC origin of replication
   4092..4952    -  CDS            AmpR: β-lactamase; bla; confers resistance to ampicillin, carbenicillin, and related antibiotics
   4953..5057    -  promoter       AmpR promoter: bla
   5147..5190    -  terminator     bacterial terminator: putative bacterial transcription terminator
   5249..6127    -  CDS            araC: L-arabinose regulatory protein; araC
