[The description below was written by a language model from this plasmid's Addgene catalogue record and pLannotate feature annotations shown in this document.]
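Description:
pCAM110 is a bacterial expression plasmid for synthetic biology work in E. coli, built on the pWW307 backbone by Gibson assembly. It carries a ColE1/pMB1-family origin of replication and a β-lactamase gene with its own promoter for ampicillin selection. The catalogue entry lists the plasmid as low copy, whereas the automated annotation labels the origin as a high-copy type; the record does not resolve this difference. The araC regulator gene is encoded divergently from the araBAD (pBAD) promoter, so expression of the insert is controlled by L-arabinose.

Downstream of pBAD are two consecutive coding regions derived from bacteriophage phi6. The first encodes P12, annotated as an assembly factor active in membrane morphogenesis. The second encodes P9, a protein essential for phage membrane formation, fused at its C terminus to a six-histidine tag followed by E. coli tnaA (tryptophanase). The His stretch therefore sits as an internal linker and affinity or detection handle between P9 and the enzyme. The cassette is closed by rrnB T1 and T7Te terminators. Further rrnB-derived sequence, including a 5S rRNA segment and another T1 terminator, lies downstream and probably comes from the backbone, as does a short fragment annotated as part of a composite tag.

According to the associated publication title, the construct belongs to a study using synthetic lipid-containing scaffolds to enhance production by colocalizing enzymes. Co-expressing P12 with P9 is consistent with forming such phi6-derived lipid-containing structures inside the cell, with the P9 fusion serving to tether tnaA to them. The record does not name the partner enzymes or the pathway product.
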