Addgene plasmid #86480: pCAM110
Purpose: Expresses p12 and p9-6His-tnaA
Depositing lab: Pamela Silver. Depositing organization: Harvard Medical School. Publication: Synthetic Lipid-Containing Scaffolds Enhance Production by Colocalizing Enzymes. Myhrvold C, Polka JK, Silver PA. ACS Synth Biol. 2016 Aug 3. 10.1021/acssynbio.6b00141 PubMed 27487319.
Backbone
  Vector backbone: pWW307
  Vector type: Bacterial Expression, Synthetic Biology
Growth in bacteria
  Bacterial resistance: Ampicillin, 100 μg/mL
  Growth temperature: 37°C
  Growth strain: DH5alpha
  Copy number: Low Copy
Gene/Insert
  Gene/Insert name: p12, p9-6His-tnaA
  Species: Synthetic; Bacteriophage phi6
  Promoter: pBAD
  Tag / fusion protein: 6His (C terminal on insert); tnaA (C terminal on insert)
  Cloning method: Gibson Cloning
  Sequencing primers: 5′ pBAD Forward from Eton Bio; 3′ pBAD Reverse from Eton Bio
Terms and licenses: Academic/Nonprofit Terms; Industry Terms: Not Available to Industry
How to cite: pCAM110 was a gift from Pamela Silver (Addgene plasmid # 86480 ; http://n2t.net/addgene:86480 ; RRID:Addgene_86480)
